Addgene plasmid #184666: pTubulin-miRFP670nano3
Purpose: Human alpha-tubulin labelled with near-infrared fluorescent protein miRFP670nano3
Depositing lab: Vladislav Verkhusha. Publication: Single-domain near-infrared protein provides a scaffold for antigen-dependent fluorescent nanobodies. Oliinyk OS, Baloban M, Clark CL, Carey E, Pletnev S, Nimmerjahn A, Verkhusha VV. Nat Methods. 2022 May 23. pii: 10.1038/s41592-022-01467-6. doi: 10.1038/s41592-022-01467-6. PubMed 35606446.
Backbone
  Vector backbone: pcDNA3.1
  Backbone manufacturer: Invitrogen
  Vector type: Mammalian Expression
Growth in bacteria
  Bacterial resistance: Ampicillin, 100 μg/mL
  Growth temperature: 37°C
  Growth strain: DH5alpha
  Copy number: High Copy
Gene/Insert
  Gene/Insert name: miRFP670nano3-human alpha-tubulin
  Species: H. sapiens (human), Synthetic
  Insert size (bp): 1854
  Promoter: CMV
  Tag / fusion protein: miRFP670nano3 (N terminal on insert)
  Cloning method: Restriction Enzyme; 5′ cloning site KpnI (not destroyed); 3′ cloning site BamHI (not destroyed)
  Sequencing primers: 5′ CMV Forward; 3′ BGH Reverse
Terms and licenses: Academic/Nonprofit Terms; Industry Terms: Not Available to Industry
How to cite: pTubulin-miRFP670nano3 was a gift from Vladislav Verkhusha (Addgene plasmid # 184666 ; http://n2t.net/addgene:184666 ; RRID:Addgene_184666)
