[The description below was written by a language model from this plasmid's Addgene catalogue record and pLannotate feature annotations shown in this document.]
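Description:
pTubulin-miRFP670nano3 is a mammalian expression plasmid built on the pcDNA3.1 backbone that produces human alpha-tubulin fused at its N terminus to the near-infrared fluorescent protein miRFP670nano3. The 1,854 bp fusion insert was cloned between KpnI and BamHI sites, both retained, and sits downstream of the human cytomegalovirus immediate-early enhancer and promoter, with a bovine growth hormone polyadenylation signal terminating the transcript. A T7 promoter lies between the CMV promoter and the coding region, as is usual for this backbone. In the sequence-derived annotation the fluorescent protein reading frame is matched to the parental miRFP670nano, a small single-domain protein derived from a Nostoc punctiforme cyanobacteriochrome that needs biliverdin as its chromophore. The tubulin reading frame is matched to a bovine alpha-1B tubulin entry, most likely reflecting the high conservation of tubulins, since the catalogue states the gene is human. A short match to an HIV-1 LTR fragment near the promoter is probably incidental.

The plasmid is maintained in E. coli at high copy through a ColE1/pUC-type origin and selected with ampicillin via the beta-lactamase gene; an f1 origin is also present. The annotated sequence carries a bleomycin/Zeocin resistance gene (Sh ble) driven by both the SV40 early promoter and the bacterial EM7 promoter and followed by an SV40 polyadenylation signal, which suggests a Zeocin-selectable version of the backbone that could support selection of stably transfected mammalian cells. The construct is intended for labelling microtubules in mammalian cells for near-infrared fluorescence imaging, where the tag's far-red spectrum leaves visible channels free for other probes.
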