Features (pLannotate 1.2.2; 22 found; start..end, strand, type, name):
     28..80      -  misc_feature   bom (fragment): basis of mobility region from pBR322
    235..614     +  enhancer       CMV enhancer: human cytomegalovirus immediate early enhancer
    615..818     +  promoter       CMV promoter: human cytomegalovirus (CMV) immediate early promoter
    814..847     +  LTR            5' LTR (truncated) (fragment): truncated 5' long terminal repeat (LTR) from HIV-1
    863..881     +  promoter       T7 promoter: promoter for bacteriophage T7 RNA polymerase
    914..1354    +  CDS            miRFP670nano: miRFP670nano is a basic (constitutively fluorescent) near ir fluorescent protein published in 2019, derived from Nostoc punctiforme. It has very low acid sensitivity. It requires the cofactor biliverdin for fluorescence.
   1388..2737    +  CDS            TBA1B_BOVIN: Experimental evidence at protein level: Swiss-Prot protein existence level 1. Tubulin is the major constituent of microtubules. It binds two moles of GTP, one at an exchangeable site on the beta chain and one at a non-exchangeable site on the alpha chain. From Bos taurus (Bovine).
   2859..3083    +  polyA_signal   bGH poly(A) signal: bovine growth hormone polyadenylation signal
   3087..3108    +  promoter       SV40 promoter (fragment): SV40 enhancer and early promoter
   3129..3557    +  rep_origin     f1 ori (sequence partly withheld): f1 bacteriophage origin of replication; arrow indicates direction of (+) strand synthesis
   3571..3900    +  promoter       SV40 promoter: SV40 enhancer and early promoter
   3948..3995    +  promoter       EM7 promoter: synthetic bacterial promoter&nbsp
   4014..4388    +  CDS            BleoR: antibiotic-binding protein; Sh ble from Streptoalloteichus hindustanus; confers resistance to bleomycin, phleomycin, and Zeocin™
   4398..4523    +  CDS            ble (fragment): BLE_KLEPN - Experimental evidence at protein level: Swiss-Prot protein existence level 1. Binding protein with a strong affinity to the bleomycin family of antibiotics. Binds to CL990; an antimitotic-antibiotic compound. From Klebsiella pneumoniae.
   4518..4639    +  polyA_signal   SV40 poly(A) signal: SV40 polyadenylation signal
   4712..4728    -  protein_bind   lac operator: The lac repressor binds to the lac operator to inhibit transcription in E. coli. This inhibition can be relieved by adding lactose or isopropyl-β-D-thiogalactopyranoside (IPTG). lac repressor encoded by lacI
   4736..4766    -  promoter       lac promoter: promoter for the E. coli lac operon
   4781..4802    -  protein_bind   CAP binding site: CAP binding activates transcription in the presence of cAMP. E. coli catabolite activator protein
   4815..4907    -  CDS            lacI (fragment): lac repressor; lacI; The lac repressor binds to the lac operator to inhibit transcription in E. coli. This inhibition can be relieved by adding lactose or isopropyl-β-D-thiogalactopyranoside (IPTG).
   5090..5678    -  rep_origin     ori: high-copy-number ColE1/pMB1/pBR322/pUC origin of replication
   5849..6709    -  CDS            AmpR: β-lactamase; bla; confers resistance to ampicillin, carbenicillin, and related antibiotics
   6710..6814    -  promoter       AmpR promoter: bla
>Addgene plasmid #184666 | pTubulin-miRFP670nano3 | addgene full sequence | sequence record 364934 | Addgene NGS Result
GACGGATCGGGAGATCTCCCGATCCCCTATGGTGCACTCTCAGTACAATCTGCTCTGATGCCGCATAGTT
AAGCCAGTATCTGCTCCCTGCTTGTGTGTTGGAGGTCGCTGAGTAGTGCGCGAGCAAAATTTAAGCTACA
ACAAGGCAAGGCTTGACCGACAATTGCATGAAGAATCTGCTTAGGGTTAGGCGTTTTGCGCTGCTTCGCG
ATGTACGGGCCAGATATACGCGTTGACATTGATTATTGACTAGTTATTAATAGTAATCAATTACGGGGTC
ATTAGTTCATAGCCCATATATGGAGTTCCGCGTTACATAACTTACGGTAAATGGCCCGCCTGGCTGACCG
CCCAACGACCCCCGCCCATTGACGTCAATAATGACGTATGTTCCCATAGTAACGCCAATAGGGACTTTCC
ATTGACGTCAATGGGTGGAGTATTTACGGTAAACTGCCCACTTGGCAGTACATCAAGTGTATCATATGCC
AAGTACGCCCCCTATTGACGTCAATGACGGTAAATGGCCCGCCTGGCATTATGCCCAGTACATGACCTTA
TGGGACTTTCCTACTTGGCAGTACATCTACGTATTAGTCATCGCTATTACCATGGTGATGCGGTTTTGGC
AGTACATCAATGGGCGTGGATAGCGGTTTGACTCACGGGGATTTCCAAGTCTCCACCCCATTGACGTCAA
TGGGAGTTTGTTTTGGCACCAAAATCAACGGGACTTTCCAAAATGTCGTAACAACTCCGCCCCATTGACG
CAAATGGGCGGTAGGCGTGTACGGTGGGAGGTCTATATAAGCAGAGCTCTCTGGCTAACTAGAGAACCCA
CTGCTTACTGGCTTATCGAAATTAATACGACTCACTATAGGGAGACCCAAGCTGGCTAGTTAAGCTTGGT
ACCATGGCAAACCTGGACAAGATGCTGAACACCACCGTGACCGAGGTGCGCAAGTTCCTGCAAGCGGACA
GAGTGTGCGTGTTCAAGTTCGAGGAAGATTACTCCGGCACCGTCTCGCACGAAGCCGTGGACGACAGATG
GATTAGCATCCTGAAGACCCAGGTGCAGGACAGATACTTCATGGAAACCAGAGGCGAGGAATACGTCCAC
GGCAGATACCAGGCCATCGCCGACATCTACACAGCCAATCTGGTCGAGTGCTACAGAGACCTGCTGATCG
AGTTTCAGGTGCGGGCCATTCTGGCTGTCCCCATCCTGCAAGGCAAGAAGCTGTGGGGCCTGCTGGTGGC
CCACCAACTGGCCGGCCCTCGGGAGTGGCAGACCTGGGAAATCGACTTCCTGAAACAGCAAGCCGTGGTG
ATGGGCATCGCCATCCAGCAGAGCGGAGGTGGTGGATCAGGAGGAAGATCTCGAGTGCGTGAGTGCATCT
CCATCCACGTTGGCCAGGCTGGTGTCCAGATTGGCAATGCCTGCTGGGAGCTCTACTGCCTGGAACACGG
CATCCAGCCCGATGGCCAGATGCCAAGTGACAAGACCATTGGGGGAGGAGATGACTCCTTCAACACCTTC
TTCAGTGAGACGGGCGCTGGCAAGCACGTGCCCCGGGCTGTGTTTGTAGACTTGGAACCCACAGTCATTG
ATGAAGTTCGCACTGGCACCTACCGCCAGCTCTTCCACCCTGAGCAGCTCATCACAGGCAAGGAAGATGC
TGCCAATAACTATGCCCGAGGGCACTACACCATTGGCAAGGAGATCATTGACCTTGTGTTGGACCGAATT
CGCAAGCTGGCTGACCAGTGCACCGGTCTTCAGGGCTTCTTGGTTTTCCACAGCTTTGGTGGGGGAACTG
GTTCTGGGTTCACCTCCCTGCTCATGGAACGTCTCTCAGTTGATTATGGCAAGAAGTCCAAGCTGGAGTT
CTCCATTTACCCAGCACCCCAGGTTTCCACAGCTGTAGTTGAGCCCTACAACTCCATCCTCACCACCCAC
ACCACCCTGGAGCACTCTGATTGTGCCTTCATGGTAGACAATGAGGCCATCTATGACATCTGTCGTAGAA
ACCTCGATATCGAGCGCCCAACCTACACTAACCTTAACCGCCTTATTAGCCAGATTGTGTCCTCCATCAC
TGCTTCCCTGAGATTTGATGGAGCCCTGAATGTTGACCTGACAGAATTCCAGACCAACCTGGTGCCCTAC
CCCCGCATCCACTTCCCTCTGGCCACATATGCCCCTGTCATCTCTGCTGAGAAAGCCTACCATGAACAGC
TTTCTGTAGCAGAGATCACCAATGCTTGCTTTGAGCCAGCCAACCAGATGGTGAAATGTGACCCTCGCCA
TGGTAAATACATGGCTTGCTGCCTGTTGTACCGTGGTGACGTGGTTCCCAAAGATGTCAATGCTGCCATT
GCCACCATCAAAACCAAGCGCAGCATCCAGTTTGTGGATTGGTGCCCCACTGGCTTCAAGGTTGGCATCA
ACTACCAGCCTCCCACTGTGGTGCCTGGTGGAGACCTGGCCAAGGTACAGAGAGCTGTGTGCATGCTGAG
CAACACCACAGCCATTGCTGAGGCCTGGGCTCGCCTGGACCACAAGTTTGACCTGATGTATGCCAAGCGT
GCCTTTGTTCACTGGTACGTGGGTGAGGGGATGGAGGAAGGCGAGTTTTCAGAGGCCCGTGAAGATATGG
CTGCCCTTGAGAAGGATTATGAGGAGGTTGGTGTGGATTCTGTTGAAGGAGAGGGTGAGGAAGAAGGAGA
GGAATACTAAGGATCCACCGGATCTAGAGGGCCCTTCGAACAAAAACTCATCTCAGAAGAGGATCTGAAT
ATGCATACCGGTCATCATCACCATCACCATTGAGTTTAAACCCGCTGATCAGCCTCGACTGTGCCTTCTA
GTTGCCAGCCATCTGTTGTTTGCCCCTCCCCCGTGCCTTCCTTGACCCTGGAAGGTGCCACTCCCACTGT
CCTTTCCTAATAAAATGAGGAAATTGCATCGCATTGTCTGAGTAGGTGTCATTCTATTCTGGGGGGTGGG
GTGGGGCAGGACAGCAAGGGGGAGGATTGGGAAGACAATAGCAGGCATGCTGGGGATGCGGTGGGCTCTA
TGGCTTCTGAGGCGGAAAGAACCAGCTGGGGCTCTAGGGGGTATCCCC
[124 nt withheld, positions 3129-3252]
C
[91 nt withheld, positions 3254-3344]
A
[49 nt withheld, positions 3346-3394]
CCTTTGACGTTGGAGTCCACGTTCTTT
[37 nt withheld, positions 3422-3458]
ACCCTATCTCGGTCTATTCTTTTGATTTATAAGGGATTTTGCCGATTTCGGCCTATTGGTTAAAAAATGA
GCTGATTTAACAAAAATTTAACGCGAATTAATTCTGTGGAATGTGTGTCAGTTAGGGTGTGGAAAGTCCC
CAGGCTCCCCAGCAGGCAGAAGTATGCAAAGCATGCATCTCAATTAGTCAGCAACCAGGTGTGGAAAGTC
CCCAGGCTCCCCAGCAGGCAGAAGTATGCAAAGCATGCATCTCAATTAGTCAGCAACCATAGTCCCGCCC
CTAACTCCGCCCATCCCGCCCCTAACTCCGCCCAGTTCCGCCCATTCTCCGCCCCATGGCTGACTAATTT
TTTTTATTTATGCAGAGGCCGAGGCCGCCTCTGCCTCTGAGCTATTCCAGAAGTAGTGAGGAGGCTTTTT
TGGAGGCCTAGGCTTTTGCAAAAAGCTCCCGGGAGCTTGTATATCCATTTTCGGATCTGATCAGCACGTG
TTGACAATTAATCATCGGCATAGTATATCGGCATAGTATAATACGACAAGGTGAGGAACTAAACCATGGC
CAAGTTGACCAGTGCCGTTCCGGTGCTCACCGCGCGCGACGTCGCCGGAGCGGTCGAGTTCTGGACCGAC
CGGCTCGGGTTCTCCCGGGACTTCGTGGAGGACGACTTCGCCGGTGTGGTCCGGGACGACGTGACCCTGT
TCATCAGCGCGGTCCAGGACCAGGTGGTGCCGGACAACACCCTGGCCTGGGTGTGGGTGCGCGGCCTGGA
CGAGCTGTACGCCGAGTGGTCGGAGGTCGTGTCCACGAACTTCCGGGACGCCTCCGGGCCGGCCATGACC
GAGATCGGCGAGCAGCCGTGGGGGCGGGAGTTCGCCCTGCGCGACCCGGCCGGCAACTGCGTGCACTTCG
TGGCCGAGGAGCAGGACTGACACGTGCTACGAGATTTCGATTCCACCGCCGCCTTCTATGAAAGGTTGGG
CTTCGGAATCGTTTTCCGGGACGCCGGCTGGATGATCCTCCAGCGCGGGGATCTCATGCTGGAGTTCTTC
GCCCACCCCAACTTGTTTATTGCAGCTTATAATGGTTACAAATAAAGCAATAGCATCACAAATTTCACAA
ATAAAGCATTTTTTTCACTGCATTCTAGTTGTGGTTTGTCCAAACTCATCAATGTATCTTATCATGTCTG
TATACCGTCGACCTCTAGCTAGAGCTTGGCGTAATCATGGTCATAGCTGTTTCCTGTGTGAAATTGTTAT
CCGCTCACAATTCCACACAACATACGAGCCGGAAGCATAAAGTGTAAAGCCTGGGGTGCCTAATGAGTGA
GCTAACTCACATTAATTGCGTTGCGCTCACTGCCCGCTTTCCAGTCGGGAAACCTGTCGTGCCAGCTGCA
TTAATGAATCGGCCAACGCGCGGGGAGAGGCGGTTTGCGTATTGGGCGCTCTTCCGCTTCCTCGCTCACT
GACTCGCTGCGCTCGGTCGTTCGGCTGCGGCGAGCGGTATCAGCTCACTCAAAGGCGGTAATACGGTTAT
CCACAGAATCAGGGGATAACGCAGGAAAGAACATGTGAGCAAAAGGCCAGCAAAAGGCCAGGAACCGTAA
AAAGGCCGCGTTGCTGGCGTTTTTCCATAGGCTCCGCCCCCCTGACGAGCATCACAAAAATCGACGCTCA
AGTCAGAGGTGGCGAAACCCGACAGGACTATAAAGATACCAGGCGTTTCCCCCTGGAAGCTCCCTCGTGC
GCTCTCCTGTTCCGACCCTGCCGCTTACCGGATACCTGTCCGCCTTTCTCCCTTCGGGAAGCGTGGCGCT
TTCTCATAGCTCACGCTGTAGGTATCTCAGTTCGGTGTAGGTCGTTCGCTCCAAGCTGGGCTGTGTGCAC
GAACCCCCCGTTCAGCCCGACCGCTGCGCCTTATCCGGTAACTATCGTCTTGAGTCCAACCCGGTAAGAC
ACGACTTATCGCCACTGGCAGCAGCCACTGGTAACAGGATTAGCAGAGCGAGGTATGTAGGCGGTGCTAC
AGAGTTCTTGAAGTGGTGGCCTAACTACGGCTACACTAGAAGAACAGTATTTGGTATCTGCGCTCTGCTG
AAGCCAGTTACCTTCGGAAAAAGAGTTGGTAGCTCTTGATCCGGCAAACAAACCACCGCTGGTAGCGGTG
GTTTTTTTGTTTGCAAGCAGCAGATTACGCGCAGAAAAAAAGGATCTCAAGAAGATCCTTTGATCTTTTC
TACGGGGTCTGACGCTCAGTGGAACGAAAACTCACGTTAAGGGATTTTGGTCATGAGATTATCAAAAAGG
ATCTTCACCTAGATCCTTTTAAATTAAAAATGAAGTTTTAAATCAATCTAAAGTATATATGAGTAAACTT
GGTCTGACAGTTACCAATGCTTAATCAGTGAGGCACCTATCTCAGCGATCTGTCTATTTCGTTCATCCAT
AGTTGCCTGACTCCCCGTCGTGTAGATAACTACGATACGGGAGGGCTTACCATCTGGCCCCAGTGCTGCA
ATGATACCGCGAGACCCACGCTCACCGGCTCCAGATTTATCAGCAATAAACCAGCCAGCCGGAAGGGCCG
AGCGCAGAAGTGGTCCTGCAACTTTATCCGCCTCCATCCAGTCTATTAATTGTTGCCGGGAAGCTAGAGT
AAGTAGTTCGCCAGTTAATAGTTTGCGCAACGTTGTTGCCATTGCTACAGGCATCGTGGTGTCACGCTCG
TCGTTTGGTATGGCTTCATTCAGCTCCGGTTCCCAACGATCAAGGCGAGTTACATGATCCCCCATGTTGT
GCAAAAAAGCGGTTAGCTCCTTCGGTCCTCCGATCGTTGTCAGAAGTAAGTTGGCCGCAGTGTTATCACT
CATGGTTATGGCAGCACTGCATAATTCTCTTACTGTCATGCCATCCGTAAGATGCTTTTCTGTGACTGGT
GAGTACTCAACCAAGTCATTCTGAGAATAGTGTATGCGGCGACCGAGTTGCTCTTGCCCGGCGTCAATAC
GGGATAATACCGCGCCACATAGCAGAACTTTAAAAGTGCTCATCATTGGAAAACGTTCTTCGGGGCGAAA
ACTCTCAAGGATCTTACCGCTGTTGAGATCCAGTTCGATGTAACCCACTCGTGCACCCAACTGATCTTCA
GCATCTTTTACTTTCACCAGCGTTTCTGGGTGAGCAAAAACAGGAAGGCAAAATGCCGCAAAAAAGGGAA
TAAGGGCGACACGGAAATGTTGAATACTCATACTCTTCCTTTTTCAATATTATTGAAGCATTTATCAGGG
TTATTGTCTCATGAGCGGATACATATTTGAATGTATTTAGAAAAATAAACAAATAGGGGTTCCGCGCACA
TTTCCCCGAAAAGTGCCACCTGACGTC
